Addgene plasmid #72268: pCDH-PGK
Purpose: (Empty Backbone) Express gene of interest under PGK (phosphoglycerate kinase I) promoter
Depositing lab: Kazuhiro Oka. Depositing organization: Baylor College of Medicine.
Backbone
  Vector backbone: pCDH-CMV-MCS
  Backbone manufacturer: Systembio
  Backbone size (bp): 6396
  Modifications to backbone: ClaI-SalI fragment was replaced with PGK promoter
  Vector type: Mammalian Expression, Lentiviral
  Promoter: PGK
Growth in bacteria
  Bacterial resistance: Ampicillin, 100 μg/mL
  Growth temperature: 37°C
  Growth strain: NEB Stable
  Copy number: High Copy
Gene/Insert
  Cloning method: Restriction Enzyme
  Sequencing primers: 5′ AGTGAACGGATCTCGACGGT; 3′ CAACACCACGGAATTGTCAG
Terms and licenses: Academic/Nonprofit Terms; Industry Terms: Not Available to Industry
How to cite: pCDH-PGK was a gift from Kazuhiro Oka (Addgene plasmid # 72268 ; http://n2t.net/addgene:72268 ; RRID:Addgene_72268)
