[The description below was written by a language model from this plasmid's Addgene catalogue record and the feature table of its GenBank file; any pLannotate feature table in this document was generated separately and was not available to it.]
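Description:
pCDH-PGK is an empty lentiviral expression backbone (6396 bp, circular) derived from the commercial pCDH-CMV-MCS vector. The ClaI–SalI fragment of the parent, which its name suggests carried the CMV promoter, was replaced with a phosphoglycerate kinase 1 (PGK) promoter. It is propagated in E. coli as a high-copy plasmid through a pUC origin and is selected with ampicillin via the AmpR gene. The record lists a recombination-tolerant strain for growth, as is usual for plasmids with repeated LTRs.

The annotated map shows a typical HIV-based transfer vector. An RSV promoter is fused to the 5′ LTR, which would drive transcription of the viral genomic RNA in packaging cells. It is followed by a partial gag region, an element labelled "RPE" (by its position, presumably the Rev response element), env-derived sequence and the central polypurine tract (cPPT), which aids nuclear import of the reverse-transcribed genome. The PGK promoter comes next, followed by a short cloning region with single BamHI, PmeI, NotI, EcoRI and SalI sites where a gene of interest is inserted by restriction cloning. Downstream lie a WPRE, which enhances transcript stability and expression, the 3′ LTR and an SV40 polyadenylation signal.

No insert, reporter or mammalian selection marker is annotated, so cells transduced with the vector cannot be selected or tracked unless the cloned cassette supplies a marker. The construct is intended for moderate, broadly active PGK-driven expression of a user-supplied gene, either by direct transfection or after packaging into lentiviral particles. The species origin of the PGK promoter is not stated in the record.
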