LOCUS       pCDH-PGK 6396 bp DNA circular 13-JUN-2015
SOURCE
  ORGANISM
COMMENT     This file is created by Vector NTI http://www.invitrogen.com/
COMMENT     ORIGDB|GenBank
COMMENT     VNTDATE|734460690|
COMMENT     VNTDBDATE|736596716|
COMMENT     LSOWNER|
COMMENT     VNTNAME|pCDH-PGK|
COMMENT     VNTAUTHORNAME|Demo User|
COMMENT     Vector_NTI_Display_Data_(Do_Not_Edit!)
COMMENT     (SXF
COMMENT     (CGexDoc "pCDH-PGK" 0 6396
COMMENT     (CDBMol 0 0 1 1 1 0 0 0 0 "" "" 0 0 0 0 (CObList) (CObList)
            (CObList)
COMMENT     (CObList) -1 "")
COMMENT     (CDocSetData 1 1 0 0 0 0 "MAIN" 1 1 1 1 0 0 1 1 0 1 10 10 4294967295
            50 0
COMMENT     1 0 (CHomObj 0 0 0 3 75) (CWordArray) (CWordArray)
COMMENT     (CStringList "AscI" "BamHI" "ClaI" "EcoRI" "HindIII" "KpnI" "NcoI"
COMMENT     "NotI" "PacI" "PmeI" "PstI" "PvuI" "SalI" "SmaI" "XbaI" "XhoI"
            "XmaI")
COMMENT     (CStringList "atg" "gtg") (CStringList "taa" "tga" "tag") (CObList)
            1
COMMENT     "{(0,1),2}" 0 0 "" 0 4294967295 0 0 0 0 0 0 0 "MAIN" 0 0 30 0
COMMENT     (CProteinMotifSearchObject 70 20 1 1 1 1 0 0 1 0 0 0 0 0))
COMMENT     (CMolPar 1 0 0 0 0 1 6396 0 0 0 0 0 0 0 0) (CStringList)
            (CStringList)
COMMENT     (CObList) (COAPar 25 250 50 0 6 4 3 7) (COAPar 25 250 50 0 6 4 3 7)
COMMENT     (COAPar 25 250 50 0 6 4 3 7)
COMMENT     (CObList #0=(CRSite (CStringList) "AscI" "ggcgcgcc" 3 0 0 0 "")
COMMENT     #1=(CRSite (CStringList) "BamHI" "ggatcc" 2 0 1 2452 0 0 "")
COMMENT     #2=(CRSite (CStringList) "ClaI" "atcgat" 3 0 1 1924 0 0 "")
COMMENT     #3=(CRSite (CStringList) "EcoRI" "gaattc" 2 0 1 2480 0 0 "")
COMMENT     #4=(CRSite (CStringList) "HindIII" "aagctt" 2 0 4 312 0 865 0 1448 0
COMMENT     3284 0 0 "")
COMMENT     #5=(CRSite (CStringList) "KpnI" "ggtacc" 6 0 1 3087 0 0 "")
COMMENT     #6=(CRSite (CStringList) "NcoI" "ccatgg" 2 0 1 3640 0 0 "")
COMMENT     #7=(CRSite (CStringList) "NotI" "gcggccgc" 3 0 1 2473 0 0 "")
COMMENT     #8=(CRSite (CStringList) "PacI" "ttaattaa" 6 0 0 0 "")
COMMENT     #9=(CRSite (CStringList) "PmeI" "gtttaaac" 5 0 1 2467 0 0 "")
COMMENT     #10=(CRSite (CStringList) "PstI" "ctgcag" 6 0 0 0 "")
COMMENT     #11=(CRSite (CStringList) "PvuI" "cgatcg" 5 0 3 125 0 5376 0 6272 0
            0 "")
COMMENT     #12=(CRSite (CStringList) "SalI" "gtcgac" 2 0 1 2486 0 0 "")
COMMENT     #13=(CRSite (CStringList) "SmaI" "cccggg" 4 0 0 0 "")
COMMENT     #14=(CRSite (CStringList) "XbaI" "tctaga" 2 0 0 0 "")
COMMENT     #15=(CRSite (CStringList) "XhoI" "ctcgag" 2 0 0 0 "")
COMMENT     #16=(CRSite (CStringList) "XmaI" "cccggg" 2 0 0 0 ""))
COMMENT     (CObList
COMMENT     #17=(CFSignal (CObList) "WPRE" 21 0 0 2491 3081 0 (CStringList)
COMMENT     (CStringList) 1 1 1 1 "2481..3071")
COMMENT     #18=(CFSignal (CObList) "RSV" 21 0 0 7 234 0 (CStringList)
            (CStringList)
COMMENT     1 1 1 1 "7..234")
COMMENT     #19=(CFSignal (CObList) "SV40 poly(A)" 21 0 0 3458 3589 0
            (CStringList)
COMMENT     (CStringList) 1 1 1 1 "3448..3579")
COMMENT     #20=(CFSignal (CObList) "cPPT" 21 0 0 1804 1921 0 (CStringList)
COMMENT     (CStringList) 1 1 1 1 "1804..1921")
COMMENT     #21=(CFSignal (CObList) "LTR" 21 0 0 3153 3386 0 (CStringList)
COMMENT     (CStringList) 1 1 1 1 "3143..3376")
COMMENT     #22=(CFSignal (CObList) "AmpR" 21 0 1 4932 5792 0 (CStringList)
COMMENT     (CStringList) 1 1 1 1 "complement(4922..5782)")
COMMENT     #23=(CFSignal (CObList) "Gag" 21 0 0 567 919 0 (CStringList)
COMMENT     (CStringList) 1 1 1 1 "567..919")
COMMENT     #24=(CFSignal (CObList) "RPE" 21 0 0 1076 1308 0 (CStringList)
COMMENT     (CStringList) 1 1 1 1 "1076..1308")
COMMENT     #25=(CFSignal (CObList) "env" 21 0 0 1309 1803 0 (CStringList)
COMMENT     (CStringList) 1 1 1 1 "1309..1803")
COMMENT     #26=(CFSignal (CObList) "pUC_ORI" 21 0 0 4114 4787 0 (CStringList)
COMMENT     (CStringList) 1 1 1 1 "4104..4777")
COMMENT     #27=(CFSignal (CObList) "LTR" 21 0 0 235 414 0 (CStringList)
COMMENT     (CStringList) 1 1 1 1 "235..414")
COMMENT     #28=(CFSignal (CObList) "PGK Promoter" 21 0 0 1929 2450 0
            (CStringList)
COMMENT     (CStringList) 1 1 1 1 "1929..2450")) (CObList) (CObList) (CObList)
COMMENT     (CObList) (CObList) (CObList)
COMMENT     (CTextView 0
COMMENT     #29=(CGroupPar (CParagraph 0 (0 0) 1 2 0 0 180)
COMMENT     (CObjectList
COMMENT     #30=(CRefLinePar
COMMENT     (CLinePar (CParagraph 0 (0 0) 0 2 0 1 233) "pCDH-PGK" 2) 5 ""
COMMENT     0 4)
COMMENT     #31=(CFolderPar
COMMENT     (CGroupPar (CParagraph 1 (0 0) 1 1 0 0 178)
COMMENT     (CObjectList
COMMENT     #32=(CLinePar (CParagraph 0 (0 0) 1 2 1 0 180)
COMMENT     "DNA 'pCDH-PGK'" 1)
COMMENT     #33=(CLinePar (CParagraph 0 (0 0) 1 2 1 0 180)
COMMENT     "Local object" 1)
COMMENT     #34=(CLinePar (CParagraph 0 (0 0) 1 2 1 0 180)
COMMENT     "Created: 05/20/15 04:51PM" 1)
COMMENT     #35=(CLinePar (CParagraph 0 (0 0) 1 2 1 0 180)
COMMENT     "Last Modified: 06/13/15 10:11AM" 1)
COMMENT     #36=(CLinePar (CParagraph 0 (0 0) 1 2 1 0 180)
COMMENT     "length: 6396 bp" 1)
COMMENT     #37=(CLinePar (CParagraph 0 (0 0) 1 2 1 0 180)
COMMENT     "storage type: Basic" 1)
COMMENT     #38=(CLinePar (CParagraph 0 (0 0) 1 2 1 0 180)
COMMENT     "form: Circular" 1))) "General Description")
COMMENT     #39=(CFolderPar
COMMENT     (CGroupPar (CParagraph 2 (0 0) 1 1 0 0 178)
COMMENT     (CObjectList
COMMENT     #40=(CLinePar (CParagraph 0 (0 0) 1 2 1 0 180)
COMMENT     "Original Source Database: GenBank" 1)
COMMENT     #41=(CLinePar (CParagraph 0 (0 0) 1 2 1 0 180)
COMMENT     "Modification Date in the Original DB: 20-MAY-2015" 1)))
COMMENT     "Standard Fields")
COMMENT     #42=(CRefLinePar
COMMENT     (CLinePar (CParagraph 0 (0 0) 0 2 0 0 233) "Comments" 2) 1 ""
COMMENT     0 0)
COMMENT     #43=(CFolderPar
COMMENT     (CGroupPar (CParagraph 8 (0 0) 1 2 0 0 178) (CObjectList))
COMMENT     "Annotations")
COMMENT     #44=(CFolderPar
COMMENT     (CGroupPar (CParagraph 12 (6 0) 1 1 0 0 178)
COMMENT     (CObjectList
COMMENT     #45=(CFolderPar
COMMENT     (CGroupPar (CParagraph 21 (7 21 0) 1 1 1 0 178)
COMMENT     (CObjectList
COMMENT     #46=(CFolderPar
COMMENT     (CGroupPar
COMMENT     (CParagraph 7 (3 #18# 0) 1 2 2 0 194)
COMMENT     (CObjectList
COMMENT     #47=(CLinePar
COMMENT     (CParagraph 0 (0 0) 1 2 3 0 180)
COMMENT     "Start: 7 End: 234 " 1)
COMMENT     #48=(CLinePar
COMMENT     (CParagraph 0 (0 0) 1 2 3 0 180)
COMMENT     "Original Location Description:" 1)
COMMENT     #49=(CLinePar
COMMENT     (CParagraph 0 (0 0) 1 2 3 0 180)
COMMENT     " 7..234" 1))) "RSV")
COMMENT     #50=(CFolderPar
COMMENT     (CGroupPar
COMMENT     (CParagraph 235 (3 #27# 0) 1 2 2 0 194)
COMMENT     (CObjectList
COMMENT     #51=(CLinePar
COMMENT     (CParagraph 0 (0 0) 1 2 3 0 180)
COMMENT     "Start: 235 End: 414 " 1)
COMMENT     #52=(CLinePar
COMMENT     (CParagraph 0 (0 0) 1 2 3 0 180)
COMMENT     "Original Location Description:" 1)
COMMENT     #53=(CLinePar
COMMENT     (CParagraph 0 (0 0) 1 2 3 0 180)
COMMENT     " 235..414" 1))) "LTR")
COMMENT     #54=(CFolderPar
COMMENT     (CGroupPar
COMMENT     (CParagraph 567 (3 #23# 0) 1 2 2 0 194)
COMMENT     (CObjectList
COMMENT     #55=(CLinePar
COMMENT     (CParagraph 0 (0 0) 1 2 3 0 180)
COMMENT     "Start: 567 End: 919 " 1)
COMMENT     #56=(CLinePar
COMMENT     (CParagraph 0 (0 0) 1 2 3 0 180)
COMMENT     "Original Location Description:" 1)
COMMENT     #57=(CLinePar
COMMENT     (CParagraph 0 (0 0) 1 2 3 0 180)
COMMENT     " 567..919" 1))) "Gag")
COMMENT     #58=(CFolderPar
COMMENT     (CGroupPar
COMMENT     (CParagraph 1076 (3 #24# 0) 1 2 2 0 194)
COMMENT     (CObjectList
COMMENT     #59=(CLinePar
COMMENT     (CParagraph 0 (0 0) 1 2 3 0 180)
COMMENT     "Start: 1076 End: 1308" 1)
COMMENT     #60=(CLinePar
COMMENT     (CParagraph 0 (0 0) 1 2 3 0 180)
COMMENT     "Original Location Description:" 1)
COMMENT     #61=(CLinePar
COMMENT     (CParagraph 0 (0 0) 1 2 3 0 180)
COMMENT     " 1076..1308" 1))) "RPE")
COMMENT     #62=(CFolderPar
COMMENT     (CGroupPar
COMMENT     (CParagraph 1309 (3 #25# 0) 1 2 2 0 194)
COMMENT     (CObjectList
COMMENT     #63=(CLinePar
COMMENT     (CParagraph 0 (0 0) 1 2 3 0 180)
COMMENT     "Start: 1309 End: 1803" 1)
COMMENT     #64=(CLinePar
COMMENT     (CParagraph 0 (0 0) 1 2 3 0 180)
COMMENT     "Original Location Description:" 1)
COMMENT     #65=(CLinePar
COMMENT     (CParagraph 0 (0 0) 1 2 3 0 180)
COMMENT     " 1309..1803" 1))) "env")
COMMENT     #66=(CFolderPar
COMMENT     (CGroupPar
COMMENT     (CParagraph 1804 (3 #20# 0) 1 2 2 0 194)
COMMENT     (CObjectList
COMMENT     #67=(CLinePar
COMMENT     (CParagraph 0 (0 0) 1 2 3 0 180)
COMMENT     "Start: 1804 End: 1921" 1)
COMMENT     #68=(CLinePar
COMMENT     (CParagraph 0 (0 0) 1 2 3 0 180)
COMMENT     "Original Location Description:" 1)
COMMENT     #69=(CLinePar
COMMENT     (CParagraph 0 (0 0) 1 2 3 0 180)
COMMENT     " 1804..1921" 1))) "cPPT")
COMMENT     #70=(CFolderPar
COMMENT     (CGroupPar
COMMENT     (CParagraph 1929 (3 #28# 0) 1 2 2 0 194)
COMMENT     (CObjectList
COMMENT     #71=(CLinePar
COMMENT     (CParagraph 0 (0 0) 1 2 3 0 180)
COMMENT     "Start: 1929 End: 2450" 1)
COMMENT     #72=(CLinePar
COMMENT     (CParagraph 0 (0 0) 1 2 3 0 180)
COMMENT     "Original Location Description:" 1)
COMMENT     #73=(CLinePar
COMMENT     (CParagraph 0 (0 0) 1 2 3 0 180)
COMMENT     " 1929..2450" 1))) "PGK Promoter")
COMMENT     #74=(CFolderPar
COMMENT     (CGroupPar
COMMENT     (CParagraph 2491 (3 #17# 0) 1 2 2 0 194)
COMMENT     (CObjectList
COMMENT     #75=(CLinePar
COMMENT     (CParagraph 0 (0 0) 1 2 3 0 180)
COMMENT     "Start: 2491 End: 3081" 1)
COMMENT     #76=(CLinePar
COMMENT     (CParagraph 0 (0 0) 1 2 3 0 180)
COMMENT     "Original Location Description:" 1)
COMMENT     #77=(CLinePar
COMMENT     (CParagraph 0 (0 0) 1 2 3 0 180)
COMMENT     " 2481..3071" 1))) "WPRE")
COMMENT     #78=(CFolderPar
COMMENT     (CGroupPar
COMMENT     (CParagraph 3153 (3 #21# 0) 1 2 2 0 194)
COMMENT     (CObjectList
COMMENT     #79=(CLinePar
COMMENT     (CParagraph 0 (0 0) 1 2 3 0 180)
COMMENT     "Start: 3153 End: 3386" 1)
COMMENT     #80=(CLinePar
COMMENT     (CParagraph 0 (0 0) 1 2 3 0 180)
COMMENT     "Original Location Description:" 1)
COMMENT     #81=(CLinePar
COMMENT     (CParagraph 0 (0 0) 1 2 3 0 180)
COMMENT     " 3143..3376" 1))) "LTR")
COMMENT     #82=(CFolderPar
COMMENT     (CGroupPar
COMMENT     (CParagraph 3458 (3 #19# 0) 1 2 2 0 194)
COMMENT     (CObjectList
COMMENT     #83=(CLinePar
COMMENT     (CParagraph 0 (0 0) 1 2 3 0 180)
COMMENT     "Start: 3458 End: 3589" 1)
COMMENT     #84=(CLinePar
COMMENT     (CParagraph 0 (0 0) 1 2 3 0 180)
COMMENT     "Original Location Description:" 1)
COMMENT     #85=(CLinePar
COMMENT     (CParagraph 0 (0 0) 1 2 3 0 180)
COMMENT     " 3448..3579" 1))) "SV40 poly(A)")
COMMENT     #86=(CFolderPar
COMMENT     (CGroupPar
COMMENT     (CParagraph 4114 (3 #26# 0) 1 2 2 0 194)
COMMENT     (CObjectList
COMMENT     #87=(CLinePar
COMMENT     (CParagraph 0 (0 0) 1 2 3 0 180)
COMMENT     "Start: 4114 End: 4787" 1)
COMMENT     #88=(CLinePar
COMMENT     (CParagraph 0 (0 0) 1 2 3 0 180)
COMMENT     "Original Location Description:" 1)
COMMENT     #89=(CLinePar
COMMENT     (CParagraph 0 (0 0) 1 2 3 0 180)
COMMENT     " 4104..4777" 1))) "pUC_ORI")
COMMENT     #90=(CFolderPar
COMMENT     (CGroupPar
COMMENT     (CParagraph 4932 (3 #22# 0) 1 2 2 0 194)
COMMENT     (CObjectList
COMMENT     #91=(CLinePar
COMMENT     (CParagraph 0 (0 0) 1 2 3 0 180)
COMMENT     "Start: 4932 End: 5792 (Complementary)"
COMMENT     1)
COMMENT     #92=(CLinePar
COMMENT     (CParagraph 0 (0 0) 1 2 3 0 180)
COMMENT     "Original Location Description:" 1)
COMMENT     #93=(CLinePar
COMMENT     (CParagraph 0 (0 0) 1 2 3 0 180)
COMMENT     " complement(4922..5782)" 1))) "AmpR")))
COMMENT     "Misc. Feature (12 total)"))) "Feature Map")
COMMENT     #94=(CFolderPar
COMMENT     (CGroupPar (CParagraph 13 (0 0) 1 1 0 0 178)
COMMENT     (CObjectList
COMMENT     #95=(CRSFolderPar
COMMENT     (CFolderPar
COMMENT     (CGroupPar (CParagraph 101229952 (8 0) 1 1 1 0 178)
COMMENT     (CObjectList)) "AscI: 0 sites") 2 6 "GGCGCGCC"
COMMENT     "CCGCGCGG")
COMMENT     #96=(CRSFolderPar
COMMENT     (CFolderPar
COMMENT     (CGroupPar (CParagraph 101229920 (8 0) 1 1 1 0 178)
COMMENT     (CObjectList
COMMENT     #97=(CGroupPar
COMMENT     (CParagraph 0 (10 #1# 0) 1 2 2 0 180)
COMMENT     (CObjectList
COMMENT     #98=(CLinePar
COMMENT     (CParagraph 0 (1 #1# 1) 1 2 2 0 191)
COMMENT     " N1: 2452 " 1))))) "BamHI: 1 site") 1 5
COMMENT     "GGATCC" "CCTAGG")
COMMENT     #99=(CRSFolderPar
COMMENT     (CFolderPar
COMMENT     (CGroupPar (CParagraph 101229888 (8 0) 1 1 1 0 178)
COMMENT     (CObjectList
COMMENT     #100=(CGroupPar
COMMENT     (CParagraph 0 (10 #2# 0) 1 2 2 0 180)
COMMENT     (CObjectList
COMMENT     #101=(CLinePar
COMMENT     (CParagraph 0 (1 #2# 1) 1 2 2 0 191)
COMMENT     " N1: 1924 " 1))))) "ClaI: 1 site") 2
COMMENT     4 "ATCGAT" "TAGCTA")
COMMENT     #102=(CRSFolderPar
COMMENT     (CFolderPar
COMMENT     (CGroupPar (CParagraph 101229856 (8 0) 1 1 1 0 178)
COMMENT     (CObjectList
COMMENT     #103=(CGroupPar
COMMENT     (CParagraph 0 (10 #3# 0) 1 2 2 0 180)
COMMENT     (CObjectList
COMMENT     #104=(CLinePar
COMMENT     (CParagraph 0 (1 #3# 1) 1 2 2 0 191)
COMMENT     " N1: 2480 " 1))))) "EcoRI: 1 site")
COMMENT     1 5 "GAATTC" "CTTAAG")
COMMENT     #105=(CRSFolderPar
COMMENT     (CFolderPar
COMMENT     (CGroupPar (CParagraph 101229824 (8 0) 1 1 1 0 178)
COMMENT     (CObjectList
COMMENT     #106=(CGroupPar
COMMENT     (CParagraph 0 (10 #4# 0) 1 2 2 0 180)
COMMENT     (CObjectList
COMMENT     #107=(CLinePar
COMMENT     (CParagraph 0 (1 #4# 1) 1 2 2 0 191)
COMMENT     " N1: 312 " 1)
COMMENT     #108=(CLinePar
COMMENT     (CParagraph 0 (1 #4# 2) 1 2 2 0 191)
COMMENT     " N2: 865 " 1)
COMMENT     #109=(CLinePar
COMMENT     (CParagraph 0 (1 #4# 3) 1 2 2 0 191)
COMMENT     " N3: 1448 " 1)
COMMENT     #110=(CLinePar
COMMENT     (CParagraph 0 (1 #4# 4) 1 2 2 0 191)
COMMENT     " N4: 3284 " 1)))))
COMMENT     "HindIII: 4 sites") 1 5 "AAGCTT" "TTCGAA")
COMMENT     #111=(CRSFolderPar
COMMENT     (CFolderPar
COMMENT     (CGroupPar (CParagraph 101229792 (8 0) 1 1 1 0 178)
COMMENT     (CObjectList
COMMENT     #112=(CGroupPar
COMMENT     (CParagraph 0 (10 #5# 0) 1 2 2 0 180)
COMMENT     (CObjectList
COMMENT     #113=(CLinePar
COMMENT     (CParagraph 0 (1 #5# 1) 1 2 2 0 191)
COMMENT     " N1: 3087 " 1))))) "KpnI: 1 site") 5
COMMENT     1 "GGTACC" "CCATGG")
COMMENT     #114=(CRSFolderPar
COMMENT     (CFolderPar
COMMENT     (CGroupPar (CParagraph 101229760 (8 0) 1 1 1 0 178)
COMMENT     (CObjectList
COMMENT     #115=(CGroupPar
COMMENT     (CParagraph 0 (10 #6# 0) 1 2 2 0 180)
COMMENT     (CObjectList
COMMENT     #116=(CLinePar
COMMENT     (CParagraph 0 (1 #6# 1) 1 2 2 0 191)
COMMENT     " N1: 3640 " 1))))) "NcoI: 1 site") 1
COMMENT     5 "CCATGG" "GGTACC")
COMMENT     #117=(CRSFolderPar
COMMENT     (CFolderPar
COMMENT     (CGroupPar (CParagraph 101229728 (8 0) 1 1 1 0 178)
COMMENT     (CObjectList
COMMENT     #118=(CGroupPar
COMMENT     (CParagraph 0 (10 #7# 0) 1 2 2 0 180)
COMMENT     (CObjectList
COMMENT     #119=(CLinePar
COMMENT     (CParagraph 0 (1 #7# 1) 1 2 2 0 191)
COMMENT     " N1: 2473 " 1))))) "NotI: 1 site") 2
COMMENT     6 "GCGGCCGC" "CGCCGGCG")
COMMENT     #120=(CRSFolderPar
COMMENT     (CFolderPar
COMMENT     (CGroupPar (CParagraph 101229696 (8 0) 1 1 1 0 178)
COMMENT     (CObjectList)) "PacI: 0 sites") 5 3 "TTAATTAA"
COMMENT     "AATTAATT")
COMMENT     #121=(CRSFolderPar
COMMENT     (CFolderPar
COMMENT     (CGroupPar (CParagraph 101229664 (8 0) 1 1 1 0 178)
COMMENT     (CObjectList
COMMENT     #122=(CGroupPar
COMMENT     (CParagraph 0 (10 #9# 0) 1 2 2 0 180)
COMMENT     (CObjectList
COMMENT     #123=(CLinePar
COMMENT     (CParagraph 0 (1 #9# 1) 1 2 2 0 191)
COMMENT     " N1: 2467 " 1))))) "PmeI: 1 site") 4
COMMENT     4 "GTTTAAAC" "CAAATTTG")
COMMENT     #124=(CRSFolderPar
COMMENT     (CFolderPar
COMMENT     (CGroupPar (CParagraph 101230112 (8 0) 1 1 1 0 178)
COMMENT     (CObjectList)) "PstI: 0 sites") 5 1 "CTGCAG"
COMMENT     "GACGTC")
COMMENT     #125=(CRSFolderPar
COMMENT     (CFolderPar
COMMENT     (CGroupPar (CParagraph 101230080 (8 0) 1 1 1 0 178)
COMMENT     (CObjectList
COMMENT     #126=(CGroupPar
COMMENT     (CParagraph 0 (10 #11# 0) 1 2 2 0 180)
COMMENT     (CObjectList
COMMENT     #127=(CLinePar
COMMENT     (CParagraph 0 (1 #11# 1) 1 2 2 0 191)
COMMENT     " N1: 125 " 1)
COMMENT     #128=(CLinePar
COMMENT     (CParagraph 0 (1 #11# 2) 1 2 2 0 191)
COMMENT     " N2: 5376 " 1)
COMMENT     #129=(CLinePar
COMMENT     (CParagraph 0 (1 #11# 3) 1 2 2 0 191)
COMMENT     " N3: 6272 " 1))))) "PvuI: 3 sites")
COMMENT     4 2 "CGATCG" "GCTAGC")
COMMENT     #130=(CRSFolderPar
COMMENT     (CFolderPar
COMMENT     (CGroupPar (CParagraph 101230048 (8 0) 1 1 1 0 178)
COMMENT     (CObjectList
COMMENT     #131=(CGroupPar
COMMENT     (CParagraph 0 (10 #12# 0) 1 2 2 0 180)
COMMENT     (CObjectList
COMMENT     #132=(CLinePar
COMMENT     (CParagraph 0 (1 #12# 1) 1 2 2 0 191)
COMMENT     " N1: 2486 " 1))))) "SalI: 1 site") 1
COMMENT     5 "GTCGAC" "CAGCTG")
COMMENT     #133=(CRSFolderPar
COMMENT     (CFolderPar
COMMENT     (CGroupPar (CParagraph 101230016 (8 0) 1 1 1 0 178)
COMMENT     (CObjectList)) "SmaI: 0 sites") 3 3 "CCCGGG"
COMMENT     "GGGCCC")
COMMENT     #134=(CRSFolderPar
COMMENT     (CFolderPar
COMMENT     (CGroupPar (CParagraph 101229984 (8 0) 1 1 1 0 178)
COMMENT     (CObjectList)) "XbaI: 0 sites") 1 5 "TCTAGA"
COMMENT     "AGATCT")
COMMENT     #135=(CRSFolderPar
COMMENT     (CFolderPar
COMMENT     (CGroupPar (CParagraph 100507840 (8 0) 1 1 1 0 178)
COMMENT     (CObjectList)) "XhoI: 0 sites") 1 5 "CTCGAG"
COMMENT     "GAGCTC")
COMMENT     #136=(CRSFolderPar
COMMENT     (CFolderPar
COMMENT     (CGroupPar (CParagraph 100507872 (8 0) 1 1 1 0 178)
COMMENT     (CObjectList)) "XmaI: 0 sites") 1 5 "CCCGGG"
COMMENT     "GGGCCC"))) "Restriction/Methylation Map"))))
COMMENT     (CGraphView
COMMENT     (CWStyleSheet
COMMENT     (CObjectList
COMMENT     #137=(CWidgetStyle "RSite Label" 1 (LOGPEN 0 0 13408563) 1 0 1
COMMENT     (LOGFONT 0 0 0 0 400 0 0 0 0 3 2 1 18 "Georgia") 0.555556 0 1 5
COMMENT     "@N (@S)" 0)
COMMENT     #138=(CWidgetStyle "Signal Label" 1 (LOGPEN 0 0 0) 1 0 1
COMMENT     (LOGFONT 0 0 0 0 700 0 0 0 0 3 2 1 34 "Arial") 0.666667 0 1 1
COMMENT     "@N" 0)
COMMENT     #139=(CWidgetStyle "Molecule Label 2" 0 0 1
COMMENT     (LOGFONT 0 0 0 0 400 0 0 0 0 3 2 1 18 "Georgia") 0.555556 0 1 16
COMMENT     "@L bp" 0)
COMMENT     #140=(CWidgetStyle "Molecule Label 1" 0 0 1
COMMENT     (LOGFONT 0 0 0 0 400 0 0 0 0 3 2 1 34 "Verdana") 0.833333 0 1 1
COMMENT     "@N" 0)
COMMENT     #141=(CWidgetStyle "Shape 3" 1 (LOGPEN 0 0 3355545) 1 1
COMMENT     (LOGBRUSH 0 6724095 0) 0 0 1 (LOGSHAPE 9 1 0.8 1.8 0))
COMMENT     #142=(CWidgetStyle "Shape 1" 1 (LOGPEN 0 0 6723840) 1 1
COMMENT     (LOGBRUSH 0 10079334 0) 0 0 1 (LOGSHAPE 9 1 0.8 1.8 0))
COMMENT     #143=(CWidgetStyle "Axis" 1 (LOGPEN 0 0 10079436) 2 1
COMMENT     (LOGBRUSH 0 13434879 0) 0 0 1 (LOGSHAPE 10 1 0 0 0))
COMMENT     #144=(CWidgetStyle "Line 2" 1 (LOGPEN 0 0 6723840) 8 0 0 0 1
COMMENT     (LOGSHAPE 1 1.9 0 0 0))
COMMENT     #145=(CWidgetStyle "RSite" 1 (LOGPEN 0 0 10053171) 8 0 0 0 1
COMMENT     (LOGSHAPE 1 1.9 0 0 0))
COMMENT     #146=(CWidgetStyle "Short Signal" 1 (LOGPEN 0 0 13395507) 10 0 0 0 1
COMMENT     (LOGSHAPE 1 1.9 0 0 0))
COMMENT     #147=(CWidgetStyle "Uniq RSite Label" 1 (LOGPEN 0 0 153) 1 0 1
COMMENT     (LOGFONT 0 0 0 0 400 0 0 0 0 3 2 1 18 "Georgia") 0.555556 128 1
COMMENT     5 "@N (@S)" 0)
COMMENT     #148=(CWidgetStyle "Vanilla" 1 (LOGPEN 0 0 0) 1 1
COMMENT     (LOGBRUSH 0 16777215 0) 1
COMMENT     (LOGFONT 0 0 0 0 400 0 0 0 0 7 48 2 18 "Times New Roman") 0.8 0
COMMENT     1 2 "?" 0)
COMMENT     #149=(CWidgetStyle "Mark 1" 0 0 1
COMMENT     (LOGFONT 0 0 0 0 400 0 0 0 2 7 48 2 2 "Windings") 0.7 0 1 2 "?"
COMMENT     0)
COMMENT     #150=(CWidgetStyle "Motif Label" 1 (LOGPEN 0 0 16744512) 1 0 1
COMMENT     (LOGFONT 0 0 0 0 400 0 0 0 0 3 2 1 34 "Arial") 0.611111 8388608
COMMENT     1 65535 "@N (@H)" 0)
COMMENT     #151=(CWidgetStyle "Fragment Label 2" 1 (LOGPEN 0 0 0) 1 0 1
COMMENT     (LOGFONT 0 0 0 0 400 0 0 0 0 3 2 1 49 "Courier New") 1.05 0 1 48
COMMENT     "@F bp (molecule @L bp)" 0)
COMMENT     #152=(CWidgetStyle "Fragment Label 1" 1 (LOGPEN 0 0 0) 1 0 1
COMMENT     (LOGFONT 0 0 0 0 400 0 0 0 0 3 2 1 34 "Arial") 0.91 0 1 1
COMMENT     "Fragment of @N" 0)
COMMENT     #153=(CWidgetStyle "Shape 4" 1 (LOGPEN 0 0 0) 1 1
COMMENT     (LOGBRUSH 2 8388608 5) 0 0 0)
COMMENT     #154=(CWidgetStyle "Shape 2" 1 (LOGPEN 0 0 0) 1 1 (LOGBRUSH 0 128 0)
            0
COMMENT     0 0)
COMMENT     #155=(CWidgetStyle "Shape 0" 1 (LOGPEN 0 0 0) 1 1 (LOGBRUSH 0 0 0) 0
            0
COMMENT     0)
COMMENT     #156=(CWidgetStyle "ORF" 1 (LOGPEN 0 0 16384) 8 0 0 0 1
COMMENT     (LOGSHAPE 7 0.2 3.41182 2.86186 0.609808))
COMMENT     #157=(CWidgetStyle "Line 4" 1 (LOGPEN 0 0 32768) 8 0 0 0 0)
COMMENT     #158=(CWidgetStyle "Line 3" 1 (LOGPEN 0 0 16711680) 8 0 0 0 0)
COMMENT     #159=(CWidgetStyle "Line 1" 1 (LOGPEN 0 0 16711680) 1 0 0 0 0)
COMMENT     #160=(CWidgetStyle "Short Promoter" 1 (LOGPEN 0 0 128) 6 0 0 0 0)
COMMENT     #161=(CWidgetStyle "Motif" 1 (LOGPEN 0 0 0) 1 0 0 0 0)
COMMENT     #162=(CWidgetStyle "Line 0" 1 (LOGPEN 0 0 0) 8 0 0 0 0)
COMMENT     #163=(CWidgetStyle "Void" 0 0 0 0 0)
COMMENT     #164=(CWidgetStyle "General Label" 1 (LOGPEN 0 0 0) 1 0 1
COMMENT     (LOGFONT 0 0 0 0 400 0 0 0 0 3 2 1 18 "Times New Roman") 0.91 0
COMMENT     1 3 "@T @N " 0)
COMMENT     #165=(CWidgetStyle "Position" 1 (LOGPEN 0 0 0) 1 0 0 0 0)
COMMENT     #166=(CWidgetStyle "Annotation" 0 0 1
COMMENT     (LOGFONT 0 0 0 0 400 0 0 0 0 3 2 1 18 "Times New Roman") 0.91 0
COMMENT     0 0)
COMMENT     #167=(CWidgetStyle "Position Label" 1 (LOGPEN 0 0 8388608) 1 0 1
COMMENT     (LOGFONT 0 0 0 0 400 0 1 0 0 3 2 1 34 "Arial") 0.63 8388608 1 1
COMMENT     "@N" 0)
COMMENT     #168=(CWidgetStyle "Range" 1 (LOGPEN 0 0 0) 1 1
COMMENT     (LOGBRUSH 0 16777215 0) 0 0 0)
COMMENT     #169=(CWidgetStyle "Range Label" 1 (LOGPEN 0 0 8388608) 1 0 1
COMMENT     (LOGFONT 0 0 0 0 400 0 1 0 0 3 2 1 34 "Arial") 0.63 8388608 1 1
COMMENT     "@N" 0)
COMMENT     #170=(CWidgetStyle "ORF Label" 1 (LOGPEN 0 0 49216) 1 0 1
COMMENT     (LOGFONT 0 0 0 0 400 0 0 0 0 3 2 1 18 "Times New Roman")
COMMENT     0.611111 0 1 65535 "@N" 0)
COMMENT     #171=(CWidgetStyle "CDS Label" 1 (LOGPEN 0 0 4227264) 1 0 1
COMMENT     (LOGFONT 0 0 0 0 400 0 0 0 0 3 2 1 34 "Arial") 0.555556 255 1 1
COMMENT     "@N" 0)
COMMENT     #172=(CWidgetStyle "Shape 5" 1 (LOGPEN 0 0 0) 3 1
COMMENT     (LOGBRUSH 0 16777113 0) 1
COMMENT     (LOGFONT 0 0 0 0 400 0 0 0 0 7 48 2 50 "Arial") 0.9 0 0 1
COMMENT     (LOGSHAPE 9 1 0.8 1.8 0))
COMMENT     #173=(CWidgetStyle "CDS" 1 (LOGPEN 0 0 0) 1 1 (LOGBRUSH 2 39423 3) 0
            0
COMMENT     1 (LOGSHAPE 9 1 0.8 1.8 0))
COMMENT     #174=(CWidgetStyle "Label 2" 1 (LOGPEN 0 0 4227264) 1 0 1
COMMENT     (LOGFONT 0 0 0 0 400 0 0 0 0 3 2 1 34 "Arial") 0.944444 8388608
COMMENT     1 1 "@N" 0)
COMMENT     #175=(CWidgetStyle "Label 3" 1 (LOGPEN 0 0 8421376) 1 0 1
COMMENT     (LOGFONT 0 0 0 0 700 255 0 0 0 3 2 1 34 "Arial") 0.833333 255 1
COMMENT     5 "@N (@S)" 0)
COMMENT     #176=(CWidgetStyle "Label 4" 1 (LOGPEN 0 0 8437824) 1 0 1
COMMENT     (LOGFONT 0 0 0 0 400 0 0 0 0 3 2 1 34 "Arial") 0.722222 0 1 5
COMMENT     "@N (@S)" 0)) 0.164644 1.74233 0.164644 2.53336
COMMENT     (70 (CShapeMapEntry 0 "Unique RSite" 1 "Uniq RSite Label") 67
COMMENT     (CShapeMapEntry 0 "ORF" 0 "ORF Label")) 60.0567 60.0567 39 39 0.1
COMMENT     -6396) 1 1 1 1 1
COMMENT     (mapper: 16.4452 -15.6626 60.0567 60.0567 0.01 10 -1 6396 6396 1 0
            0)
COMMENT     #177=(CGroupWidget (CWidget 0 (0 0) 1 2 0 0 Nil 0 100)
COMMENT     (CObjectList
COMMENT     #178=(CGroupWidget (CWidget 1 (0 0) 1 2 0 0 Nil -341 100)
COMMENT     (CObjectList
COMMENT     #179=(CAxis
COMMENT     (CWideLine
COMMENT     (CWidget 0 (0 0) 1 2 0 0 #143# 100545700 0)
COMMENT     (LOGPEN 0 2 10079436) 2 (LOGBRUSH 0 13434879 0) 1
COMMENT     6.27517 6.27317 1 0.0214037) 0.0980798)
COMMENT     #180=(CLabel (CWidget 1001 (0 0) 1 2 0 0 #140# 0 100)
COMMENT     (LOGPEN 0 0 0) 1
COMMENT     (LOGFONT 87 33 0 0 400 0 0 0 0 3 2 1 34 "Verdana")
COMMENT     1.74233 0.833333 0 "pCDH-PGK" "@N" 1 0 0.871165 0
COMMENT     -2.91312 5.89443 1.46528 Nil)
COMMENT     #181=(CLabel (CWidget 1002 (0 0) 1 2 0 0 #139# 0 100)
COMMENT     (LOGPEN 0 0 0) 1
COMMENT     (LOGFONT 57 21 0 0 400 0 0 0 0 3 2 1 18 "Georgia")
COMMENT     1.74233 0.555556 0 "6396 bp" "@L bp" 16 0 -0.871165
COMMENT     0 -4.1798 3.06377 0.932452 Nil)) (CObjectList))
COMMENT     #182=(CGroupWidget (CWidget 10 (6 0) 1 2 0 0 Nil -864 100)
COMMENT     (CObjectList
COMMENT     #183=(CGroupWidget
COMMENT     (CWidget 21 (7 21 0) 1 2 0 0 Nil -655 100)
COMMENT     (CObjectList
COMMENT     #184=(CWideArrow
COMMENT     (CWideLine
COMMENT     (CWidget 0 (3 #17# 0) 1 2 0 0 #142#
COMMENT     1667321128 100) (LOGPEN 0 0 6723840) 1
COMMENT     (LOGBRUSH 0 10079334 0) 1 3.25135 3.831 1
COMMENT     0.082322) 0.8 1.8 0)
COMMENT     #185=(CLabel (CWidget 0 (0 0) 1 2 0 0 #138# 0 100)
COMMENT     (LOGPEN 0 0 0) 1
COMMENT     (LOGFONT 69 26 0 0 700 0 0 0 0 3 2 1 34
COMMENT     "Arial") 1.74233 0.666667 0 "WPRE" "@N" 1
COMMENT     7.0796 -17.4233 -3.64089 20.9759 2.7474
COMMENT     1.11561 #184#)
COMMENT     #186=(CWideArrow
COMMENT     (CWideLine
COMMENT     (CWidget 0 (3 #18# 0) 1 2 0 0 #142# 0 100)
COMMENT     (LOGPEN 0 0 6723840) 1
COMMENT     (LOGBRUSH 0 10079334 0) 1 6.04368 6.2673 1
COMMENT     0.082322) 0.8 1.8 0)
COMMENT     #187=(CLabel (CWidget 0 (0 0) 1 2 0 0 #138# 0 100)
COMMENT     (LOGPEN 0 0 0) 1
COMMENT     (LOGFONT 69 26 0 0 700 0 0 0 0 3 2 1 34
COMMENT     "Arial") 1.74233 0.666667 0 "RSV" "@N" 1
COMMENT     3.368 13.9386 -14.5998 1.97573 1.91486
COMMENT     1.11561 #186#)
COMMENT     #188=(CWideArrow
COMMENT     (CWideLine
COMMENT     (CWidget 0 (3 #19# 0) 1 2 0 0 #142# 0 100)
COMMENT     (LOGPEN 0 0 6723840) 1
COMMENT     (LOGBRUSH 0 10079334 0) 1 2.7531 2.88257 1
COMMENT     0.082322) 0.8 1.8 0)
COMMENT     #189=(CLabel (CWidget 0 (0 0) 1 2 0 0 #138# 0 100)
COMMENT     (LOGPEN 0 0 0) 1
COMMENT     (LOGFONT 69 26 0 0 700 0 0 0 0 3 2 1 34
COMMENT     "Arial") 1.74233 0.666667 0 "SV40 poly(A)"
COMMENT     "@N" 1 -9.2298 -10.454 3.41178 4.50909
COMMENT     5.44485 1.11561 #188#)
COMMENT     #190=(CWideArrow
COMMENT     (CWideLine
COMMENT     (CWidget 0 (3 #20# 0) 1 2 0 0 #142# 0 100)
COMMENT     (LOGPEN 0 0 6723840) 1
COMMENT     (LOGBRUSH 0 10079334 0) 1 4.38907 4.50481 1
COMMENT     0.082322) 0.8 1.8 0)
COMMENT     #191=(CLabel (CWidget 0 (0 0) 1 2 0 0 #138# 0 100)
COMMENT     (LOGPEN 0 0 0) 1
COMMENT     (LOGFONT 69 26 0 0 700 0 0 0 0 3 2 1 34
COMMENT     "Arial") 1.74233 0.666667 0 "cPPT" "@N" 1
COMMENT     12.7988 -3.48466 -7.31804 10.8425 2.28118
COMMENT     1.11561 #190#)
COMMENT     #192=(CWideArrow
COMMENT     (CWideLine
COMMENT     (CWidget 0 (3 #21# 0) 1 2 0 0 #142# 0 100)
COMMENT     (LOGPEN 0 0 6723840) 1
COMMENT     (LOGBRUSH 0 10079334 0) 1 2.9522 3.18171 1
COMMENT     0.082322) 0.8 1.8 0)
COMMENT     #193=(CLabel (CWidget 0 (0 0) 1 2 0 0 #138# 0 100)
COMMENT     (LOGPEN 0 0 0) 1
COMMENT     (LOGFONT 69 26 0 0 700 0 0 0 0 3 2 1 34
COMMENT     "Arial") 1.74233 0.666667 0 "LTR" "@N" 1
COMMENT     -2.68776 -13.9386 0.907296 7.04245 1.7983
COMMENT     1.11561 #192#)
COMMENT     #194=(CWideArrow
COMMENT     (CWideLine
COMMENT     (CWidget 0 (3 #22# 0) 1 2 0 0 #142# 0 100)
COMMENT     (LOGPEN 0 0 6723840) 1
COMMENT     (LOGBRUSH 0 10079334 0) 1 0.592402 1.43687 1
COMMENT     0.082322) 0.8 1.8 1)
COMMENT     #195=(CLabel (CWidget 0 (0 0) 1 2 0 0 #138# 0 100)
COMMENT     (LOGPEN 0 0 0) 1
COMMENT     (LOGFONT 69 26 0 0 700 0 0 0 0 3 2 1 34
COMMENT     "Arial") 1.74233 0.666667 0 "AmpR" "@N" 1
COMMENT     -12.3241 5.22699 10.716 3.24241 2.6808
COMMENT     1.11561 #194#)
COMMENT     #196=(CWideArrow
COMMENT     (CWideLine
COMMENT     (CWidget 0 (3 #23# 0) 1 2 0 0 #142# 0 100)
COMMENT     (LOGPEN 0 0 6723840) 1
COMMENT     (LOGBRUSH 0 10079334 0) 1 5.37183 5.71805 1
COMMENT     0.082322) 0.8 1.8 0)
COMMENT     #197=(CLabel (CWidget 0 (0 0) 1 2 0 0 #138# 0 100)
COMMENT     (LOGPEN 0 0 0) 1
COMMENT     (LOGFONT 69 26 0 0 700 0 0 0 0 3 2 1 34
COMMENT     "Arial") 1.74233 0.666667 0 "Gag" "@N" 1
COMMENT     10.9881 6.96932 -11.8759 1.97573 1.7983
COMMENT     1.11561 #196#)
COMMENT     #198=(CWideArrow
COMMENT     (CWideLine
COMMENT     (CWidget 0 (3 #24# 0) 1 2 0 0 #142# 0 100)
COMMENT     (LOGPEN 0 0 6723840) 1
COMMENT     (LOGBRUSH 0 10079334 0) 1 4.9903 5.21883 1
COMMENT     0.082322) 0.8 1.8 0)
COMMENT     #199=(CLabel (CWidget 0 (0 0) 1 2 0 0 #138# 0 100)
COMMENT     (LOGPEN 0 0 0) 1
COMMENT     (LOGFONT 69 26 0 0 700 0 0 0 0 3 2 1 34
COMMENT     "Arial") 1.74233 0.666667 0 "RPE" "@N" 1
COMMENT     12.5075 3.48466 -10.0656 1.97573 1.91486
COMMENT     1.11561 #198#)
COMMENT     #200=(CWideArrow
COMMENT     (CWideLine
COMMENT     (CWidget 0 (3 #25# 0) 1 2 0 0 #142# 0 100)
COMMENT     (LOGPEN 0 0 6723840) 1
COMMENT     (LOGBRUSH 0 10079334 0) 1 4.50481 4.9903 1
COMMENT     0.082322) 0.8 1.8 0)
COMMENT     #201=(CLabel (CWidget 0 (0 0) 1 2 0 0 #138# 0 100)
COMMENT     (LOGPEN 0 0 0) 1
COMMENT     (LOGFONT 69 26 0 0 700 0 0 0 0 3 2 1 34
COMMENT     "Arial") 1.74233 0.666667 0 "env" "@N" 1
COMMENT     12.7838 0 -8.43555 9.57581 1.56519 1.11561
COMMENT     #200#)
COMMENT     #202=(CWideArrow
COMMENT     (CWideLine
COMMENT     (CWidget 0 (3 #26# 0) 1 2 0 0 #142# 0 100)
COMMENT     (LOGPEN 0 0 6723840) 1
COMMENT     (LOGBRUSH 0 10079334 0) 1 1.5781 2.23916 1
COMMENT     0.082322) 0.8 1.8 0)
COMMENT     #203=(CLabel (CWidget 0 (0 0) 1 2 0 0 #138# 0 100)
COMMENT     (LOGPEN 0 0 0) 1
COMMENT     (LOGFONT 69 26 0 0 700 0 0 0 0 3 2 1 34
COMMENT     "Arial") 1.74233 0.666667 0 "pUC ORI" "@N" 1
COMMENT     -13.405 -3.48466 6.96425 1.97573 3.74646
COMMENT     1.11561 #202#)
COMMENT     #204=(CWideArrow
COMMENT     (CWideLine
COMMENT     (CWidget 0 (3 #27# 0) 1 2 0 0 #142# 0 100)
COMMENT     (LOGPEN 0 0 6723840) 1
COMMENT     (LOGBRUSH 0 10079334 0) 1 5.86713 6.04368 1
COMMENT     0.082322) 0.8 1.8 0)
COMMENT     #205=(CLabel (CWidget 0 (0 0) 1 2 0 0 #138# 0 100)
COMMENT     (LOGPEN 0 0 0) 1
COMMENT     (LOGFONT 69 26 0 0 700 0 0 0 0 3 2 1 34
COMMENT     "Arial") 1.74233 0.666667 0 "LTR" "@N" 1
COMMENT     9.61486 8.71165 -13.5955 5.77577 1.7983
COMMENT     1.11561 #204#)
COMMENT     #206=(CWideArrow
COMMENT     (CWideLine
COMMENT     (CWidget 0 (3 #28# 0) 1 2 0 0 #142# 0 100)
COMMENT     (LOGPEN 0 0 6723840) 1
COMMENT     (LOGBRUSH 0 10079334 0) 1 3.87023 4.38221 1
COMMENT     0.082322) 0.8 1.8 0)
COMMENT     #207=(CLabel (CWidget 0 (0 0) 1 2 0 0 #138# 0 100)
COMMENT     (LOGPEN 0 0 0) 1
COMMENT     (LOGFONT 69 26 0 0 700 0 0 0 0 3 2 1 34
COMMENT     "Arial") 1.74233 0.666667 0 "PGK Promoter"
COMMENT     "@N" 1 13.3852 -6.96932 -7.33173 13.3758
COMMENT     6.14419 1.11561 #206#)) (CObjectList)))
COMMENT     (CObjectList))
COMMENT     #208=(CGroupWidget (CWidget 11 (8 0) 1 2 0 0 Nil -1701 100)
COMMENT     (CObjectList
COMMENT     #209=(CGroupWidget
COMMENT     (CWidget 1 (10 #1# 0) 1 2 0 0 Nil -236 100)
COMMENT     (CObjectList
COMMENT     #210=(CScratch
COMMENT     (CWidget 1 (1 #1# 1) 1 2 0 0 #145# 1373 100)
COMMENT     (LOGPEN 0 8 10053171) 8 1 3.86925 1.9
COMMENT     0.082322 1)
COMMENT     #211=(CLabel (CWidget 0 (0 0) 1 2 0 0 #147# 0 100)
COMMENT     (LOGPEN 0 0 153) 1
COMMENT     (LOGFONT 57 21 0 0 400 0 0 0 0 3 2 1 18
COMMENT     "Georgia") 1.74233 0.555556 128
COMMENT     "{\\i Bam}HI (2452)" "@N (@S)" 5 11.4856
COMMENT     -8.71165 -6.24868 14.6425 5.3616 0.932452
COMMENT     #210#)) (CObjectList))
COMMENT     #212=(CGroupWidget
COMMENT     (CWidget 1 (10 #2# 0) 1 2 0 0 Nil -550 100)
COMMENT     (CObjectList
COMMENT     #213=(CScratch
COMMENT     (CWidget 1 (1 #2# 1) 1 2 0 0 #145# 0 100)
COMMENT     (LOGPEN 0 8 10053171) 8 1 4.38711 1.9
COMMENT     0.082322 1)
COMMENT     #214=(CLabel
COMMENT     (CWidget 0 (0 0) 1 2 0 0 #147# 1634166625 100)
COMMENT     (LOGPEN 0 0 153) 1
COMMENT     (LOGFONT 57 21 0 0 400 0 0 0 0 3 2 1 18
COMMENT     "Georgia") 1.74233 0.555556 128
COMMENT     "{\\i Cla}I (1924)" "@N (@S)" 5 13.7154
COMMENT     -5.22699 -7.99581 12.1092 4.24599 0.932452
COMMENT     #213#)) (CObjectList))
COMMENT     #215=(CGroupWidget
COMMENT     (CWidget 1 (10 #3# 0) 1 2 0 0 Nil -236 100)
COMMENT     (CObjectList
COMMENT     #216=(CScratch
COMMENT     (CWidget 1 (1 #3# 1) 1 2 0 0 #145# 0 100)
COMMENT     (LOGPEN 0 8 10053171) 8 1 3.84179 1.9
COMMENT     0.082322 1)
COMMENT     #217=(CLabel
COMMENT     (CWidget 0 (0 0) 1 2 0 0 #147# 1952671587 100)
COMMENT     (LOGPEN 0 0 153) 1
COMMENT     (LOGFONT 57 21 0 0 400 0 0 0 0 3 2 1 18
COMMENT     "Georgia") 1.74233 0.555556 128
COMMENT     "{\\i Eco}RI (2480)" "@N (@S)" 5 11.1896
COMMENT     -13.9386 -5.95071 18.4426 5.06188 0.932452
COMMENT     #216#)) (CObjectList))
COMMENT     #218=(CGroupWidget
COMMENT     (CWidget 1 (10 #5# 0) 1 2 0 0 Nil -1492 100)
COMMENT     (CObjectList
COMMENT     #219=(CScratch
COMMENT     (CWidget 1 (1 #5# 1) 1 2 0 0 #145# 0 100)
COMMENT     (LOGPEN 0 8 10053171) 8 1 3.24644 1.9
COMMENT     0.082322 1)
COMMENT     #220=(CLabel (CWidget 0 (0 0) 1 2 0 0 #147# 0 100)
COMMENT     (LOGPEN 0 0 153) 1
COMMENT     (LOGFONT 57 21 0 0 400 0 0 0 0 3 2 1 18
COMMENT     "Georgia") 1.74233 0.555556 128
COMMENT     "{\\i Kpn}I (3087)" "@N (@S)" 5 4.73688
COMMENT     -19.1656 -3.20261 22.2426 4.71221 0.932452
COMMENT     #219#)) (CObjectList))
COMMENT     #221=(CGroupWidget
COMMENT     (CWidget 1 (10 #6# 0) 1 2 0 0 Nil -2015 100)
COMMENT     (CObjectList
COMMENT     #222=(CScratch
COMMENT     (CWidget 1 (1 #6# 1) 1 2 0 0 #145# 1374 100)
COMMENT     (LOGPEN 0 8 10053171) 8 1 2.70406 1.9
COMMENT     0.082322 1)
COMMENT     #223=(CLabel
COMMENT     (CWidget 0 (0 0) 1 2 0 0 #147# 160125076 100)
COMMENT     (LOGPEN 0 0 153) 1
COMMENT     (LOGFONT 57 21 0 0 400 0 0 0 0 3 2 1 18
COMMENT     "Georgia") 1.74233 0.555556 128
COMMENT     "{\\i Nco}I (3640)" "@N (@S)" 5 -11.0385
COMMENT     -8.71165 3.81955 3.24241 4.64561 0.932452
COMMENT     #222#)) (CObjectList))
COMMENT     #224=(CGroupWidget
COMMENT     (CWidget 1 (10 #7# 0) 1 2 0 0 Nil -1701 100)
COMMENT     (CObjectList
COMMENT     #225=(CScratch
COMMENT     (CWidget 1 (1 #7# 1) 1 2 0 0 #145# 1434 100)
COMMENT     (LOGPEN 0 8 10053171) 8 1 3.84865 1.9
COMMENT     0.082322 1)
COMMENT     #226=(CLabel
COMMENT     (CWidget 0 (0 0) 1 2 0 0 #147# 1668571491 100)
COMMENT     (LOGPEN 0 0 153) 1
COMMENT     (LOGFONT 57 21 0 0 400 0 0 0 0 3 2 1 18
COMMENT     "Georgia") 1.74233 0.555556 128
COMMENT     "{\\i Not}I (2473)" "@N (@S)" 5 10.7996
COMMENT     -12.1963 -5.7111 17.1759 4.52905 0.932452
COMMENT     #225#)) (CObjectList))
COMMENT     #227=(CGroupWidget
COMMENT     (CWidget 1 (10 #9# 0) 1 2 0 0 Nil -1492 100)
COMMENT     (CObjectList
COMMENT     #228=(CScratch
COMMENT     (CWidget 1 (1 #9# 1) 1 2 0 0 #145# 0 100)
COMMENT     (LOGPEN 0 8 10053171) 8 1 3.85454 1.9
COMMENT     0.082322 1)
COMMENT     #229=(CLabel
COMMENT     (CWidget 0 (0 0) 1 2 0 0 #147# 1633773409 100)
COMMENT     (LOGPEN 0 0 153) 1
COMMENT     (LOGFONT 57 21 0 0 400 0 0 0 0 3 2 1 18
COMMENT     "Georgia") 1.74233 0.555556 128
COMMENT     "{\\i Pme}I (2467)" "@N (@S)" 5 10.849
COMMENT     -10.454 -5.82623 15.9092 4.76217 0.932452
COMMENT     #228#)) (CObjectList))
COMMENT     #230=(CGroupWidget
COMMENT     (CWidget 1 (10 #12# 0) 1 2 0 0 Nil -1806 100)
COMMENT     (CObjectList
COMMENT     #231=(CScratch
COMMENT     (CWidget 1 (1 #12# 1) 1 2 0 0 #145# 0 100)
COMMENT     (LOGPEN 0 8 10053171) 8 1 3.8359 1.9 0.082322
COMMENT     1)
COMMENT     #232=(CLabel
COMMENT     (CWidget 0 (0 0) 1 2 0 0 #147# 1952540515 100)
COMMENT     (LOGPEN 0 0 153) 1
COMMENT     (LOGFONT 57 21 0 0 400 0 0 0 0 3 2 1 18
COMMENT     "Georgia") 1.74233 0.555556 128
COMMENT     "{\\i Sal}I (2486)" "@N (@S)" 5 10.8268
COMMENT     -15.681 -5.60481 19.7092 4.24599 0.932452
COMMENT     #231#)) (CObjectList))
COMMENT     #233=(CGroupWidget
COMMENT     (CWidget 3 (10 #11# 0) 1 2 0 0 Nil -1282 100)
COMMENT     (CObjectList
COMMENT     #234=(CScratch
COMMENT     (CWidget 1 (1 #11# 1) 1 2 0 0 #145# 987 100)
COMMENT     (LOGPEN 0 8 10053171) 8 1 6.15157 1.9
COMMENT     0.082322 1)
COMMENT     #235=(CLabel
COMMENT     (CWidget 0 (0 0) 1 2 0 0 #137# 1633907809 100)
COMMENT     (LOGPEN 0 0 13408563) 1
COMMENT     (LOGFONT 57 21 0 0 400 0 0 0 0 3 2 1 18
COMMENT     "Georgia") 1.74233 0.555556 0
COMMENT     "{\\i Pvu}I (125)" "@N (@S)" 5 4.35802
COMMENT     12.1963 -15.4675 3.24241 4.01287 0.932452
COMMENT     #234#)
COMMENT     #236=(CScratch
COMMENT     (CWidget 2 (1 #11# 2) 1 2 0 0 #145# 1372 100)
COMMENT     (LOGPEN 0 8 10053171) 8 1 1.00139 1.9
COMMENT     0.082322 1)
COMMENT     #237=(CLabel
COMMENT     (CWidget 0 (0 0) 1 2 0 0 #137# 1734436724 100)
COMMENT     (LOGPEN 0 0 13408563) 1
COMMENT     (LOGFONT 57 21 0 0 400 0 0 0 0 3 2 1 18
COMMENT     "Georgia") 1.74233 0.555556 0
COMMENT     "{\\i Pvu}I (5376)" "@N (@S)" 5 -12.6971
COMMENT     6.96932 11.6487 1.97573 4.59566 0.932452
COMMENT     #236#)
COMMENT     #238=(CScratch
COMMENT     (CWidget 3 (1 #11# 3) 1 2 0 0 #145# 1448 100)
COMMENT     (LOGPEN 0 8 10053171) 8 1 0.1226 1.9 0.082322
COMMENT     1)
COMMENT     #239=(CLabel
COMMENT     (CWidget 0 (0 0) 1 2 0 0 #137# 1633771875 100)
COMMENT     (LOGPEN 0 0 13408563) 1
COMMENT     (LOGFONT 57 21 0 0 400 0 0 0 0 3 2 1 18
COMMENT     "Georgia") 1.74233 0.555556 0
COMMENT     "{\\i Pvu}I (6272)" "@N (@S)" 5 -4.51911
COMMENT     12.1963 15.6896 1.97573 4.59566 0.932452
COMMENT     #238#)) (CObjectList))
COMMENT     #240=(CGroupWidget
COMMENT     (CWidget 4 (10 #4# 0) 1 2 0 0 Nil -1596 100)
COMMENT     (CObjectList
COMMENT     #241=(CScratch
COMMENT     (CWidget 1 (1 #4# 1) 1 2 0 0 #145# 982 100)
COMMENT     (LOGPEN 0 8 10053171) 8 1 5.96816 1.9
COMMENT     0.082322 1)
COMMENT     #242=(CLabel
COMMENT     (CWidget 0 (0 0) 1 2 0 0 #137# 1952538996 100)
COMMENT     (LOGPEN 0 0 13408563) 1
COMMENT     (LOGFONT 57 21 0 0 400 0 0 0 0 3 2 1 18
COMMENT     "Georgia") 1.74233 0.555556 0
COMMENT     "{\\i Hin}dIII (312)" "@N (@S)" 5 9.05442
COMMENT     10.454 -15.1249 4.50909 5.07853 0.932452
COMMENT     #241#)
COMMENT     #243=(CScratch
COMMENT     (CWidget 2 (1 #4# 2) 1 2 0 0 #145# 0 100)
COMMENT     (LOGPEN 0 8 10053171) 8 1 5.42578 1.9
COMMENT     0.082322 1)
COMMENT     #244=(CLabel (CWidget 0 (0 0) 1 2 0 0 #137# 0 100)
COMMENT     (LOGPEN 0 0 13408563) 1
COMMENT     (LOGFONT 57 21 0 0 400 0 0 0 0 3 2 1 18
COMMENT     "Georgia") 1.74233 0.555556 0
COMMENT     "{\\i Hin}dIII (865)" "@N (@S)" 5 13.6033
COMMENT     5.22699 -12.8233 7.04245 5.12849 0.932452
COMMENT     #243#)
COMMENT     #245=(CScratch
COMMENT     (CWidget 3 (1 #4# 3) 1 2 0 0 #145# 987 100)
COMMENT     (LOGPEN 0 8 10053171) 8 1 4.85397 1.9
COMMENT     0.082322 1)
COMMENT     #246=(CLabel
COMMENT     (CWidget 0 (0 0) 1 2 0 0 #137# 1953784167 100)
COMMENT     (LOGPEN 0 0 13408563) 1
COMMENT     (LOGFONT 57 21 0 0 400 0 0 0 0 3 2 1 18
COMMENT     "Georgia") 1.74233 0.555556 0
COMMENT     "{\\i Hin}dIII (1448)" "@N (@S)" 5 14.6974
COMMENT     1.74233 -10.4973 8.30913 5.54476 0.932452
COMMENT     #245#)
COMMENT     #247=(CScratch
COMMENT     (CWidget 4 (1 #4# 4) 1 2 0 0 #145# 1433 100)
COMMENT     (LOGPEN 0 8 10053171) 8 1 3.05322 1.9
COMMENT     0.082322 1)
COMMENT     #248=(CLabel
COMMENT     (CWidget 0 (0 0) 1 2 0 0 #137# 1734567777 100)
COMMENT     (LOGPEN 0 0 13408563) 1
COMMENT     (LOGFONT 57 21 0 0 400 0 0 0 0 3 2 1 18
COMMENT     "Georgia") 1.74233 0.555556 0
COMMENT     "{\\i Hin}dIII (3284)" "@N (@S)" 5 -4.69605
COMMENT     -12.1963 2.67556 5.77577 5.59471 0.932452
COMMENT     #247#)) (CObjectList))) (CObjectList))
COMMENT     #249=(CGroupWidget (CWidget 14 (16 0) 1 2 0 0 Nil -1392 100)
COMMENT     (CObjectList) (CObjectList))
COMMENT     #250=(CGroupWidget (CWidget 12 (0 0) 1 2 0 0 Nil -450 100)
COMMENT     (CObjectList) (CObjectList))) (CObjectList)))
COMMENT     (CSeqView 10 10 (CObjectList) (CObList) 1 (CObList)) (CObList)
            2081696188
COMMENT     (CStringList) 0 2081694076 (CObList)))
FEATURES             Location/Qualifiers
     misc_feature    2491..3081
                     /vntifkey="21"
                     /label=WPRE
     misc_feature    7..234
                     /vntifkey="21"
                     /label=RSV
     misc_feature    3458..3589
                     /vntifkey="21"
                     /label=SV40\poly(A)
     misc_feature    1804..1921
                     /vntifkey="21"
                     /label=cPPT
     misc_feature    3153..3386
                     /vntifkey="21"
                     /label=LTR
     misc_feature    complement(4932..5792)
                     /vntifkey="21"
                     /label=AmpR
     misc_feature    567..919
                     /vntifkey="21"
                     /label=Gag
     misc_feature    1076..1308
                     /vntifkey="21"
                     /label=RPE
     misc_feature    1309..1803
                     /vntifkey="21"
                     /label=env
     misc_feature    4114..4787
                     /vntifkey="21"
                     /label=pUC_ORI
     misc_feature    235..414
                     /vntifkey="21"
                     /label=LTR
     misc_feature    1929..2450
                     /vntifkey="21"
                     /label=PGK\Promoter
BASE COUNT  1642 a 1533 c 1650 g 1571 t
ORIGIN
        1 acgcgtgtag tcttatgcaa tactcttgta gtcttgcaac atggtaacga tgagttagca
       61 acatgcctta caaggagaga aaaagcaccg tgcatgccga ttggtggaag taaggtggta
      121 cgatcgtgcc ttattaggaa ggcaacagac gggtctgaca tggattggac gaaccactga
      181 attgccgcat tgcagagata ttgtatttaa gtgcctagct cgatacaata aacgggtctc
      241 tctggttaga ccagatctga gcctgggagc tctctggcta actagggaac ccactgctta
      301 agcctcaata aagcttgcct tgagtgcttc aagtagtgtg tgcccgtctg ttgtgtgact
      361 ctggtaacta gagatccctc agaccctttt agtcagtgtg gaaaatctct agcagtggcg
      421 cccgaacagg gacctgaaag cgaaagggaa accagagctc tctcgacgca ggactcggct
      481 tgctgaagcg cgcacggcaa gaggcgaggg gcggcgactg gtgagtacgc caaaaatttt
      541 gactagcgga ggctagaagg agagagatgg gtgcgagagc gtcagtatta agcgggggag
      601 aattagatcg cgatgggaaa aaattcggtt aaggccaggg ggaaagaaaa aatataaatt
      661 aaaacatata gtatgggcaa gcagggagct agaacgattc gcagttaatc ctggcctgtt
      721 agaaacatca gaaggctgta gacaaatact gggacagcta caaccatccc ttcagacagg
      781 atcagaagaa cttagatcat tatataatac agtagcaacc ctctattgtg tgcatcaaag
      841 gatagagata aaagacacca aggaagcttt agacaagata gaggaagagc aaaacaaaag
      901 taagaccacc gcacagcaag cggccactga tcttcagacc tggaggagga gatatgaggg
      961 acaattggag aagtgaatta tataaatata aagtagtaaa aattgaacca ttaggagtag
     1021 cacccaccaa ggcaaagaga agagtggtgc agagagaaaa aagagcagtg ggaataggag
     1081 ctttgttcct tgggttcttg ggagcagcag gaagcactat gggcgcagcc tcaatgacgc
     1141 tgacggtaca ggccagacaa ttattgtctg gtatagtgca gcagcagaac aatttgctga
     1201 gggctattga ggcgcaacag catctgttgc aactcacagt ctggggcatc aagcagctcc
     1261 aggcaagaat cctggctgtg gaaagatacc taaaggatca acagctcctg gggatttggg
     1321 gttgctctgg aaaactcatt tgcaccactg ctgtgccttg gaatgctagt tggagtaata
     1381 aatctctgga acagattgga atcacacgac ctggatggag tgggacagag aaattaacaa
     1441 ttacacaagc ttaatacact ccttaattga agaatcgcaa aaccagcaag aaaagaatga
     1501 acaagaatta ttggaattag ataaatgggc aagtttgtgg aattggttta acataacaaa
     1561 ttggctgtgg tatataaaat tattcataat gatagtagga ggcttggtag gtttaagaat
     1621 agtttttgct gtactttcta tagtgaatag agttaggcag ggatattcac cattatcgtt
     1681 tcagacccac ctcccaaccc cgaggggacc cgacaggccc gaaggaatag aagaagaagg
     1741 tggagagaga gacagagaca gatccattcg attagtgaac ggatctcgac ggtatcggtt
     1801 aacttttaaa agaaaagggg ggattggggg gtacagtgca ggggaaagaa tagtagacat
     1861 aatagcaaca gacatacaaa ctaaagaatt acaaaaacaa attacaaaaa ttcaaaattt
     1921 tatcgataga tatcgaatta attctaccgg gtaggggagg cgcttttccc aaggcagtct
     1981 ggagcatgcg ctttagcagc cccgctgggc acttggcgct acacaagtgg cctctggcct
     2041 cgcacacatt ccacatccac cggtaggcgc caaccggctc cgttctttgg tggccccttc
     2101 gcgccacctt ctactcctcc cctagtcagg aagttccccc ccgccccgca gctcgcgtcg
     2161 tgcaggacgt gacaaatgga agtagcacgt ctcactagtc tcgtgcagat ggacagcacc
     2221 gctgagcaat ggaagcgggt aggcctttgg ggcagcggcc aatagcagct ttgctccttc
     2281 gctttctggg ctcagaggct gggaaggggt gggtccgggg gcgggctcag gggcgggctc
     2341 aggggcgggg cgggcgcccg aaggtcctcc ggaggcccgg cattctgcac gcttcaaaag
     2401 cgcacgtctg ccgcgctgtt ctcctcttcc tcatctccgg gcctttcgac ggatccgcta
     2461 gcgtttaaac gcggccgcga attcgtcgac aatcaacctc tggattacaa aatttgtgaa
     2521 agattgactg gtattcttaa ctatgttgct ccttttacgc tatgtggata cgctgcttta
     2581 atgcctttgt atcatgctat tgcttcccgt atggctttca ttttctcctc cttgtataaa
     2641 tcctggttgc tgtctcttta tgaggagttg tggcccgttg tcaggcaacg tggcgtggtg
     2701 tgcactgtgt ttgctgacgc aacccccact ggttggggca ttgccaccac ctgtcagctc
     2761 ctttccggga ctttcgcttt ccccctccct attgccacgg cggaactcat cgccgcctgc
     2821 cttgcccgct gctggacagg ggctcggctg ttgggcactg acaattccgt ggtgttgtcg
     2881 gggaaatcat cgtcctttcc ttggctgctc gcctgtgttg ccacctggat tctgcgcggg
     2941 acgtccttct gctacgtccc ttcggccctc aatccagcgg accttccttc ccgcggcctg
     3001 ctgccggctc tgcggcctct tccgcgtctt cgccttcgcc ctcagacgag tcggatctcc
     3061 ctttgggccg cctccccgcc tggtaccttt aagaccaatg acttacaagg cagctgtaga
     3121 tcttagccac tttttaaaag aaaagggggg actggaaggg ctaattcact cccaacgaaa
     3181 ataagatctg ctttttgctt gtactgggtc tctctggtta gaccagatct gagcctggga
     3241 gctctctggc taactaggga acccactgct taagcctcaa taaagcttgc cttgagtgct
     3301 tcaagtagtg tgtgcccgtc tgttgtgtga ctctggtaac tagagatccc tcagaccctt
     3361 ttagtcagtg tggaaaatct ctagcagtag tagttcatgt catcttatta ttcagtattt
     3421 ataacttgca aagaaatgaa tatcagagag tgagaggaac ttgtttattg cagcttataa
     3481 tggttacaaa taaagcaata gcatcacaaa tttcacaaat aaagcatttt tttcactgca
     3541 ttctagttgt ggtttgtcca aactcatcaa tgtatcttat catgtctggc tctagctatc
     3601 ccgcccctaa ctccgcccag ttccgcccat tctccgcccc atggctgact aatttttttt
     3661 atttatgcag aggccgaggc cgcctcggcc tctgagctat tccagaagta gtgaggaggc
     3721 ttttttggag gcctagactt ttgcagagac ggcccaaatt cgtaatcatg gtcatagctg
     3781 tttcctgtgt gaaattgtta tccgctcaca attccacaca acatacgagc cggaagcata
     3841 aagtgtaaag cctggggtgc ctaatgagtg agctaactca cattaattgc gttgcgctca
     3901 ctgcccgctt tccagtcggg aaacctgtcg tgccagctgc attaatgaat cggccaacgc
     3961 gcggggagag gcggtttgcg tattgggcgc tcttccgctt cctcgctcac tgactcgctg
     4021 cgctcggtcg ttcggctgcg gcgagcggta tcagctcact caaaggcggt aatacggtta
     4081 tccacagaat caggggataa cgcaggaaag aacatgtgag caaaaggcca gcaaaaggcc
     4141 aggaaccgta aaaaggccgc gttgctggcg tttttccata ggctccgccc ccctgacgag
     4201 catcacaaaa atcgacgctc aagtcagagg tggcgaaacc cgacaggact ataaagatac
     4261 caggcgtttc cccctggaag ctccctcgtg cgctctcctg ttccgaccct gccgcttacc
     4321 ggatacctgt ccgcctttct cccttcggga agcgtggcgc tttctcatag ctcacgctgt
     4381 aggtatctca gttcggtgta ggtcgttcgc tccaagctgg gctgtgtgca cgaacccccc
     4441 gttcagcccg accgctgcgc cttatccggt aactatcgtc ttgagtccaa cccggtaaga
     4501 cacgacttat cgccactggc agcagccact ggtaacagga ttagcagagc gaggtatgta
     4561 ggcggtgcta cagagttctt gaagtggtgg cctaactacg gctacactag aaggacagta
     4621 tttggtatct gcgctctgct gaagccagtt accttcggaa aaagagttgg tagctcttga
     4681 tccggcaaac aaaccaccgc tggtagcggt ggtttttttg tttgcaagca gcagattacg
     4741 cgcagaaaaa aaggatctca agaagatcct ttgatctttt ctacggggtc tgacgctcag
     4801 tggaacgaaa actcacgtta agggattttg gtcatgagat tatcaaaaag gatcttcacc
     4861 tagatccttt taaattaaaa atgaagtttt aaatcaatct aaagtatata tgagtaaact
     4921 tggtctgaca gttaccaatg cttaatcagt gaggcaccta tctcagcgat ctgtctattt
     4981 cgttcatcca tagttgcctg actccccgtc gtgtagataa ctacgatacg ggagggctta
     5041 ccatctggcc ccagtgctgc aatgataccg cgagacccac gctcaccggc tccagattta
     5101 tcagcaataa accagccagc cggaagggcc gagcgcagaa gtggtcctgc aactttatcc
     5161 gcctccatcc agtctattaa ttgttgccgg gaagctagag taagtagttc gccagttaat
     5221 agtttgcgca acgttgttgc cattgctaca ggcatcgtgg tgtcacgctc gtcgtttggt
     5281 atggcttcat tcagctccgg ttcccaacga tcaaggcgag ttacatgatc ccccatgttg
     5341 tgcaaaaaag cggttagctc cttcggtcct ccgatcgttg tcagaagtaa gttggccgca
     5401 gtgttatcac tcatggttat ggcagcactg cataattctc ttactgtcat gccatccgta
     5461 agatgctttt ctgtgactgg tgagtactca accaagtcat tctgagaata gtgtatgcgg
     5521 cgaccgagtt gctcttgccc ggcgtcaata cgggataata ccgcgccaca tagcagaact
     5581 ttaaaagtgc tcatcattgg aaaacgttct tcggggcgaa aactctcaag gatcttaccg
     5641 ctgttgagat ccagttcgat gtaacccact cgtgcaccca actgatcttc agcatctttt
     5701 actttcacca gcgtttctgg gtgagcaaaa acaggaaggc aaaatgccgc aaaaaaggga
     5761 ataagggcga cacggaaatg ttgaatactc atactcttcc tttttcaata ttattgaagc
     5821 atttatcagg gttattgtct catgagcgga tacatatttg aatgtattta gaaaaataaa
     5881 caaatagggg ttccgcgcac atttccccga aaagtgccac ctgacgtcta agaaaccatt
     5941 attatcatga cattaaccta taaaaatagg cgtatcacga ggccctttcg tctcgcgcgt
     6001 ttcggtgatg acggtgaaaa cctctgacac atgcagctcc cggagacggt cacagcttgt
     6061 ctgtaagcgg atgccgggag cagacaagcc cgtcagggcg cgtcagcggg tgttggcggg
     6121 tgtcggggct ggcttaacta tgcggcatca gagcagattg tactgagagt gcaccatatg
     6181 cggtgtgaaa taccgcacag atgcgtaagg agaaaatacc gcatcaggcg ccattcgcca
     6241 ttcaggctgc gcaactgttg ggaagggcga tcggtgcggg cctcttcgct attacgccag
     6301 ctggcgaaag ggggatgtgc tgcaaggcga ttaagttggg taacgccagg gttttcccag
     6361 tcacgacgtt gtaaaacgac ggccagtgcc aagctg
//
