Features (pLannotate 1.2.2; 23 found; start..end, strand, type, name):
      6..227     +  promoter       RSV promoter: Rous sarcoma virus enhancer/promoter
    234..414     +  LTR            5' LTR (truncated): truncated 5' long terminal repeat (LTR) from HIV-1
    458..583     +  misc_feature   HIV-1 Ψ: packaging signal of human immunodeficiency virus type 1
    567..905     +  CDS            HIV-1 gag (fragment): gag protein from human immunodeficiency virus 1; gag
   1025..1361    +  ncRNA          RRE: Accession: RF00036 - HIV Rev response element
   1397..1786    +  CDS            env (fragment): ENV_HV1H2 - Experimental evidence at protein level: Swiss-Prot protein existence level 1. [Transmembrane protein gp41]: Acts as a class I viral fusion protein. Under the current model, the protein has at least 3 conformational states: pre-fusion native state, pre-hairpin intermediate state, and post-fusion hairpin state. During fusion of viral and target intracellular membranes, the coiled coil regions (heptad repeats) assume a trimer-of-hairpins structure, positioning the fusion peptide in close proximity to the C-terminal region of the ectodomain. The formation of this structure appears to d
   1804..1920    +  misc_feature   cPPT/CTS: central polypurine tract and central termination sequence of HIV-1
   1947..2446    +  promoter       PGK promoter: mouse phosphoglycerate kinase 1 promoter
   2489..3077    +  misc_feature   WPRE: woodchuck hepatitis virus posttranscriptional regulatory element
   3072..3179    +  CDS            nef (fragment): NEF_SIVS4 - Experimental evidence at protein level: Swiss-Prot protein existence level 1. Interferes with TCR signaling from the cell membrane. Interacts with CD247/TCRZ (TCR zeta chain) and exert potent down- regulation of cell surface TCR/CD3 complexes. From Simian immunodeficiency virus (isolate F236/smH4) (SIV-sm) (Simian immunodeficiency virus sooty mangabey monkey).
   3204..3384    +  LTR            5' LTR (truncated): truncated 5' long terminal repeat (LTR) from HIV-1
   3456..3577    +  polyA_signal   SV40 poly(A) signal: SV40 polyadenylation signal
   3596..3731    +  rep_origin     SV40 ori: SV40 origin of replication
   3793..3809    -  protein_bind   lac operator: The lac repressor binds to the lac operator to inhibit transcription in E. coli. This inhibition can be relieved by adding lactose or isopropyl-β-D-thiogalactopyranoside (IPTG). lac repressor encoded by lacI
   3817..3847    -  promoter       lac promoter: promoter for the E. coli lac operon
   3862..3883    -  protein_bind   CAP binding site: CAP binding activates transcription in the presence of cAMP. E. coli catabolite activator protein
   3896..3988    -  CDS            lacI (fragment): lac repressor; lacI; The lac repressor binds to the lac operator to inhibit transcription in E. coli. This inhibition can be relieved by adding lactose or isopropyl-β-D-thiogalactopyranoside (IPTG).
   4171..4759    -  rep_origin     ori: high-copy-number ColE1/pMB1/pBR322/pUC origin of replication
   4930..5790    -  CDS            AmpR: β-lactamase; bla; confers resistance to ampicillin, carbenicillin, and related antibiotics
   5791..5895    -  promoter       AmpR promoter: bla
   5990..6025    +  CDS            rop (fragment): Rop protein, which maintains plasmids at low copy number; rop
   6127..6226    +  misc_feature   bom (fragment): basis of mobility region from pBR322
   6232..6386    -  CDS            lacZα (fragment): LacZα fragment of β-galactosidase; lacZ fragment
>Addgene plasmid #72268 | pCDH-PGK | depositor full sequence | sequence record 134573 | pCDH-PGK sequence 6394 bps
ACGCGTGTAGTCTTATGCAATACTCTTGTAGTCTTGCAACATGGTAACGATGAGTTAGCAACATGCCTTA
CAAGGAGAGAAAAAGCACCGTGCATGCCGATTGGTGGAAGTAAGGTGGTACGATCGTGCCTTATTAGGAA
GGCAACAGACGGGTCTGACATGGATTGGACGAACCACTGAATTGCCGCATTGCAGAGATATTGTATTTAA
GTGCCTAGCTCGATACAATAAACGGGTCTCTCTGGTTAGACCAGATCTGAGCCTGGGAGCTCTCTGGCTA
ACTAGGGAACCCACTGCTTAAGCCTCAATAAAGCTTGCCTTGAGTGCTTCAAGTAGTGTGTGCCCGTCTG
TTGTGTGACTCTGGTAACTAGAGATCCCTCAGACCCTTTTAGTCAGTGTGGAAAATCTCTAGCAGTGGCG
CCCGAACAGGGACCTGAAAGCGAAAGGGAAACCAGAGCTCTCTCGACGCAGGACTCGGCTTGCTGAAGCG
CGCACGGCAAGAGGCGAGGGGCGGCGACTGGTGAGTACGCCAAAAATTTTGACTAGCGGAGGCTAGAAGG
AGAGAGATGGGTGCGAGAGCGTCAGTATTAAGCGGGGGAGAATTAGATCGCGATGGGAAAAAATTCGGTT
AAGGCCAGGGGGAAAGAAAAAATATAAATTAAAACATATAGTATGGGCAAGCAGGGAGCTAGAACGATTC
GCAGTTAATCCTGGCCTGTTAGAAACATCAGAAGGCTGTAGACAAATACTGGGACAGCTACAACCATCCC
TTCAGACAGGATCAGAAGAACTTAGATCATTATATAATACAGTAGCAACCCTCTATTGTGTGCATCAAAG
GATAGAGATAAAAGACACCAAGGAAGCTTTAGACAAGATAGAGGAAGAGCAAAACAAAAGTAAGACCACC
GCACAGCAAGCGGCCACTGATCTTCAGACCTGGAGGAGGAGATATGAGGGACAATTGGAGAAGTGAATTA
TATAAATATAAAGTAGTAAAAATTGAACCATTAGGAGTAGCACCCACCAAGGCAAAGAGAAGAGTGGTGC
AGAGAGAAAAAAGAGCAGTGGGAATAGGAGCTTTGTTCCTTGGGTTCTTGGGAGCAGCAGGAAGCACTAT
GGGCGCAGCCTCAATGACGCTGACGGTACAGGCCAGACAATTATTGTCTGGTATAGTGCAGCAGCAGAAC
AATTTGCTGAGGGCTATTGAGGCGCAACAGCATCTGTTGCAACTCACAGTCTGGGGCATCAAGCAGCTCC
AGGCAAGAATCCTGGCTGTGGAAAGATACCTAAAGGATCAACAGCTCCTGGGGATTTGGGGTTGCTCTGG
AAAACTCATTTGCACCACTGCTGTGCCTTGGAATGCTAGTTGGAGTAATAAATCTCTGGAACAGATTGGA
ATCACACGACCTGGATGGAGTGGGACAGAGAAATTAACAATTACACAAGCTTAATACACTCCTTAATTGA
AGAATCGCAAAACCAGCAAGAAAAGAATGAACAAGAATTATTGGAATTAGATAAATGGGCAAGTTTGTGG
AATTGGTTTAACATAACAAATTGGCTGTGGTATATAAAATTATTCATAATGATAGTAGGAGGCTTGGTAG
GTTTAAGAATAGTTTTTGCTGTACTTTCTATAGTGAATAGAGTTAGGCAGGGATATTCACCATTATCGTT
TCAGACCCACCTCCCAACCCCGAGGGGACCCGACAGGCCCGAAGGAATAGAAGAAGAAGGTGGAGAGAGA
GACAGAGACAGATCCATTCGATTAGTGAACGGATCTCGACGGTATCGGTTAACTTTTAAAAGAAAAGGGG
GGATTGGGGGGTACAGTGCAGGGGAAAGAATAGTAGACATAATAGCAACAGACATACAAACTAAAGAATT
ACAAAAACAAATTACAAAATTCAAAATTTTATCGATAGATACGAATTAATTCTACCGGGTAGGGGAGGCG
CTTTTCCCAAGGCAGTCTGGAGCATGCGCTTTAGCAGCCCCGCTGGGCACTTGGCGCTACACAAGTGGCC
TCTGGCCTCGCACACATTCCACATCCACCGGTAGGCGCCAACCGGCTCCGTTCTTTGGTGGCCCCTTCGC
GCCACCTTCTACTCCTCCCCTAGTCAGGAAGTTCCCCCCCGCCCCGCAGCTCGCGTCGTGCAGGACGTGA
CAAATGGAAGTAGCACGTCTCACTAGTCTCGTGCAGATGGACAGCACCGCTGAGCAATGGAAGCGGGTAG
GCCTTTGGGGCAGCGGCCAATAGCAGCTTTGCTCCTTCGCTTTCTGGGCTCAGAGGCTGGGAAGGGGTGG
GTCCGGGGGCGGGCTCAGGGGCGGGCTCAGGGGCGGGGCGGGCGCCCGAAGGTCCTCCGGAGGCCCGGCA
TTCTGCACGCTTCAAAAGCGCACGTCTGCCGCGCTGTTCTCCTCTTCCTCATCTCCGGGCCTTTCGACGG
ATCCGCTAGCGTTTAAACGCGGCCGCGAATTCGTCGACAATCAACCTCTGGATTACAAAATTTGTGAAAG
ATTGACTGGTATTCTTAACTATGTTGCTCCTTTTACGCTATGTGGATACGCTGCTTTAATGCCTTTGTAT
CATGCTATTGCTTCCCGTATGGCTTTCATTTTCTCCTCCTTGTATAAATCCTGGTTGCTGTCTCTTTATG
AGGAGTTGTGGCCCGTTGTCAGGCAACGTGGCGTGGTGTGCACTGTGTTTGCTGACGCAACCCCCACTGG
TTGGGGCATTGCCACCACCTGTCAGCTCCTTTCCGGGACTTTCGCTTTCCCCCTCCCTATTGCCACGGCG
GAACTCATCGCCGCCTGCCTTGCCCGCTGCTGGACAGGGGCTCGGCTGTTGGGCACTGACAATTCCGTGG
TGTTGTCGGGGAAATCATCGTCCTTTCCTTGGCTGCTCGCCTGTGTTGCCACCTGGATTCTGCGCGGGAC
GTCCTTCTGCTACGTCCCTTCGGCCCTCAATCCAGCGGACCTTCCTTCCCGCGGCCTGCTGCCGGCTCTG
CGGCCTCTTCCGCGTCTTCGCCTTCGCCCTCAGACGAGTCGGATCTCCCTTTGGGCCGCCTCCCCGCCTG
GTACCTTTAAGACCAATGACTTACAAGGCAGCTGTAGATCTTAGCCACTTTTTAAAAGAAAAGGGGGGAC
TGGAAGGGCTAATTCACTCCCAACGAAAATAAGATCTGCTTTTTGCTTGTACTGGGTCTCTCTGGTTAGA
CCAGATCTGAGCCTGGGAGCTCTCTGGCTAACTAGGGAACCCACTGCTTAAGCCTCAATAAAGCTTGCCT
TGAGTGCTTCAAGTAGTGTGTGCCCGTCTGTTGTGTGACTCTGGTAACTAGAGATCCCTCAGACCCTTTT
AGTCAGTGTGGAAAATCTCTAGCAGTAGTAGTTCATGTCATCTTATTATTCAGTATTTATAACTTGCAAA
GAAATGAATATCAGAGAGTGAGAGGAACTTGTTTATTGCAGCTTATAATGGTTACAAATAAAGCAATAGC
ATCACAAATTTCACAAATAAAGCATTTTTTTCACTGCATTCTAGTTGTGGTTTGTCCAAACTCATCAATG
TATCTTATCATGTCTGGCTCTAGCTATCCCGCCCCTAACTCCGCCCAGTTCCGCCCATTCTCCGCCCCAT
GGCTGACTAATTTTTTTTATTTATGCAGAGGCCGAGGCCGCCTCGGCCTCTGAGCTATTCCAGAAGTAGT
GAGGAGGCTTTTTTGGAGGCCTAGACTTTTGCAGAGACGGCCCAAATTCGTAATCATGGTCATAGCTGTT
TCCTGTGTGAAATTGTTATCCGCTCACAATTCCACACAACATACGAGCCGGAAGCATAAAGTGTAAAGCC
TGGGGTGCCTAATGAGTGAGCTAACTCACATTAATTGCGTTGCGCTCACTGCCCGCTTTCCAGTCGGGAA
ACCTGTCGTGCCAGCTGCATTAATGAATCGGCCAACGCGCGGGGAGAGGCGGTTTGCGTATTGGGCGCTC
TTCCGCTTCCTCGCTCACTGACTCGCTGCGCTCGGTCGTTCGGCTGCGGCGAGCGGTATCAGCTCACTCA
AAGGCGGTAATACGGTTATCCACAGAATCAGGGGATAACGCAGGAAAGAACATGTGAGCAAAAGGCCAGC
AAAAGGCCAGGAACCGTAAAAAGGCCGCGTTGCTGGCGTTTTTCCATAGGCTCCGCCCCCCTGACGAGCA
TCACAAAAATCGACGCTCAAGTCAGAGGTGGCGAAACCCGACAGGACTATAAAGATACCAGGCGTTTCCC
CCTGGAAGCTCCCTCGTGCGCTCTCCTGTTCCGACCCTGCCGCTTACCGGATACCTGTCCGCCTTTCTCC
CTTCGGGAAGCGTGGCGCTTTCTCATAGCTCACGCTGTAGGTATCTCAGTTCGGTGTAGGTCGTTCGCTC
CAAGCTGGGCTGTGTGCACGAACCCCCCGTTCAGCCCGACCGCTGCGCCTTATCCGGTAACTATCGTCTT
GAGTCCAACCCGGTAAGACACGACTTATCGCCACTGGCAGCAGCCACTGGTAACAGGATTAGCAGAGCGA
GGTATGTAGGCGGTGCTACAGAGTTCTTGAAGTGGTGGCCTAACTACGGCTACACTAGAAGGACAGTATT
TGGTATCTGCGCTCTGCTGAAGCCAGTTACCTTCGGAAAAAGAGTTGGTAGCTCTTGATCCGGCAAACAA
ACCACCGCTGGTAGCGGTGGTTTTTTTGTTTGCAAGCAGCAGATTACGCGCAGAAAAAAAGGATCTCAAG
AAGATCCTTTGATCTTTTCTACGGGGTCTGACGCTCAGTGGAACGAAAACTCACGTTAAGGGATTTTGGT
CATGAGATTATCAAAAAGGATCTTCACCTAGATCCTTTTAAATTAAAAATGAAGTTTTAAATCAATCTAA
AGTATATATGAGTAAACTTGGTCTGACAGTTACCAATGCTTAATCAGTGAGGCACCTATCTCAGCGATCT
GTCTATTTCGTTCATCCATAGTTGCCTGACTCCCCGTCGTGTAGATAACTACGATACGGGAGGGCTTACC
ATCTGGCCCCAGTGCTGCAATGATACCGCGAGACCCACGCTCACCGGCTCCAGATTTATCAGCAATAAAC
CAGCCAGCCGGAAGGGCCGAGCGCAGAAGTGGTCCTGCAACTTTATCCGCCTCCATCCAGTCTATTAATT
GTTGCCGGGAAGCTAGAGTAAGTAGTTCGCCAGTTAATAGTTTGCGCAACGTTGTTGCCATTGCTACAGG
CATCGTGGTGTCACGCTCGTCGTTTGGTATGGCTTCATTCAGCTCCGGTTCCCAACGATCAAGGCGAGTT
ACATGATCCCCCATGTTGTGCAAAAAAGCGGTTAGCTCCTTCGGTCCTCCGATCGTTGTCAGAAGTAAGT
TGGCCGCAGTGTTATCACTCATGGTTATGGCAGCACTGCATAATTCTCTTACTGTCATGCCATCCGTAAG
ATGCTTTTCTGTGACTGGTGAGTACTCAACCAAGTCATTCTGAGAATAGTGTATGCGGCGACCGAGTTGC
TCTTGCCCGGCGTCAATACGGGATAATACCGCGCCACATAGCAGAACTTTAAAAGTGCTCATCATTGGAA
AACGTTCTTCGGGGCGAAAACTCTCAAGGATCTTACCGCTGTTGAGATCCAGTTCGATGTAACCCACTCG
TGCACCCAACTGATCTTCAGCATCTTTTACTTTCACCAGCGTTTCTGGGTGAGCAAAAACAGGAAGGCAA
AATGCCGCAAAAAAGGGAATAAGGGCGACACGGAAATGTTGAATACTCATACTCTTCCTTTTTCAATATT
ATTGAAGCATTTATCAGGGTTATTGTCTCATGAGCGGATACATATTTGAATGTATTTAGAAAAATAAACA
AATAGGGGTTCCGCGCACATTTCCCCGAAAAGTGCCACCTGACGTCTAAGAAACCATTATTATCATGACA
TTAACCTATAAAAATAGGCGTATCACGAGGCCCTTTCGTCTCGCGCGTTTCGGTGATGACGGTGAAAACC
TCTGACACATGCAGCTCCCGGAGACGGTCACAGCTTGTCTGTAAGCGGATGCCGGGAGCAGACAAGCCCG
TCAGGGCGCGTCAGCGGGTGTTGGCGGGTGTCGGGGCTGGCTTAACTATGCGGCATCAGAGCAGATTGTA
CTGAGAGTGCACCATATGCGGTGTGAAATACCGCACAGATGCGTAAGGAGAAAATACCGCATCAGGCGCC
ATTCGCCATTCAGGCTGCGCAACTGTTGGGAAGGGCGATCGGTGCGGGCCTCTTCGCTATTACGCCAGCT
GGCGAAAGGGGGATGTGCTGCAAGGCGATTAAGTTGGGTAACGCCAGGGTTTTCCCAGTCACGACGTTGT
AAAACGACGGCCAGTGCCAAGCTG
