>Addgene plasmid #72268 | pCDH-PGK | addgene partial sequence | sequence record 134571 | pTYF-5 5'-GTAGACATAATAGCAACAGAC-3'
AAATTTTATCGATAGATACGAATTAATTCTACCGGGTAGGGGAGGCGCTTTTCCCAAGGCAGTCTGGAGC
ATGCGCTTTAGCAGCCCCGCTGGGCACTTGGCGCTACACAAGTGGCCTCTGGCCTCGCACACATTCCACA
TCCACCGGTAGGCGCCAACCGGCTCCGTTCTTTGGTGGCCCCTTCGCGCCACCTTCTACTCCTCCCCTAG
TCAGGAAGTTCCCCCCCGCCCCGCAGCTCGCGTCGTGCAGGACGTGACAAATGGAAGTAGCACGTCTCAC
TAGTCTCGTGCAGATGGACAGCACCGCTGAGCAATGGAAGCGGGTAGGCCTTTGGGGCAGCGGCCAATAG
CAGCTTTGCTCCTTCGCTTTCTGGGCTCAGAGGCTGGGAAGGGGTGGGTCCGGGGGCGGGCTCAGGGGCG
GGCTCAGGGGCGGGGCGGGCGCCCGAAGGTCCTCCGGAGGCCCGGCATTCTGCACGCTTCAAAAGCGCAC
GTCTGCCGCGCTGTTCTCCTCTTCCTCATCTCCGGGCCTTTCGACGGATCCGCTAGCGTTTAAACGCGGC
CGCGAATTCGTCGACAATCAACCTCTGGATTACAAAATTTGTGAAAGATTGACTGGTATTCTTAACTATG
TTGCTCCTTTTACGCTATGTGGATACGCTGCTTTAATGCCTTTGTATCATGCTATTGCTTCCCGTATGGC
TTTCATTTTCTCCTCCTTGTATAAATCCTGGTTGCTGTCTCTTTATGAGGAGTTGTGGCCCGTTGTCAGG
CAACGTGGCGTGGTGTGCACTGTGTTTGCTGACGCAACCCCCACTGGTTGGGGCATTGCCACCACCTGTC
AGCTCCTTTCCGGGACTTTCGCTTTCCC
