>Addgene plasmid #72268 | pCDH-PGK | addgene partial sequence | sequence record 134572 | WPRE-R 5'-CATAGCGTAAAAGGAGCAACA-3'
ATCCAGAGGTTGATTGTCGACGAATTCGCGGCCGCGTTTAAACGCTAGCGGATCCGTCGAAAGGCCCGGA
GATGAGGAAGAGGAGAACAGCGCGGCAGACGTGCGCTTTTGAAGCGTGCAGAATGCCGGGCCTCCGGAGG
ACCTTCGGGCGCCCGCCCCGCCCCTGAGCCCGCCCCTGAGCCCGCCCCCGGACCCACCCCTTCCCAGCCT
CTGAGCCCAGAAAGCGAAGGAGCAAAGCTGCTATTGGCCGCTGCCCCAAAGGCCTACCCGCTTCCATTGC
TCAGCGGTGCTGTCCATCTGCACGAGACTAGTGAGACGTGCTACTTCCATTTGTCACGTCCTGCACGACG
CGAGCTGCGGGGCGGGGGGGAACTTCCTGACTAGGGGAGGAGTAGAAGGTGGCGCGAAGGGGCCACCAAA
GAACGGAGCCGGTTGGCGCCTACCGGTGGATGTGGAATGTGTGCGAGGCCAGAGGCCACTTGTGTAGCGC
CAAGTGCCCAGCGGGGCTGCTAAAGCGCATGCTCCAGACTGCCTTGGGAAAAGCGCCTCCCCTACCCGGT
AGAATTAATTCGTATCTATCGATAAAATTTTGAATTTTGTAATTTGTTTTTGTAATTCTTTAGTTTGTAT
GTCTGTTGCTATTATGTCTACTATTCTTTCCCCTGCACTGTACCCCCCAATCCCCCCTTTTCTTTTAAAA
GTTAACCGATACCGTCGAGATCCGTTCACTAATCGAATGGATCTGTCTCTGTCTCTCTCTCCACCTTCTT
CTTCTATTCCTTCGGGCCTGTCGGGTCCCCTCGG
